>Addgene plasmid #111005 | TRAP-COMP-blac-flag-his | depositor full sequence | sequence record 208764 | TRAP-COMP-blac-flag-his sequence 9154 bps
CTCGAGAAAGGCGTCTAACCAGTCACAGTCGCAAGGTAGGCTGAGCACCGTGGCGGGCGGCAGCGGGTGG
CGGTCGGGGTTGTTTCTGGCGGAGGTGCTGCTGATGATGTAATTAAAGTAGGCGGTCTTGAGACGGCGGA
TGGTCGAGGTGAGGTGTGGCAGGCTTGAGATCCAGCTGTTGGGGTGAGTACTCCCTCTCAAAAGCGGGCA
TTACTTCTGCGCTAAGATTGTCAGTTTCCAAAAACGAGGAGGATTTGATATTCACCTGGCCCGATCTGGC
CATACACTTGAGTGACAATGACATCCACTTTGCCTTTCTCTCCACAGGTGTCCACTCCCAGGTCCAAGTT
TGCCACCATGGAGTTTCAGACCCAGGTACTCATGTCCCTGCTGCTCTGCATGTCTGGTGCGGCCGCCACA
ATGGCCCATCTGGGCAACGTGAAGTACCTCGTGATCGTGTTCCTGATCTTCTTCGACCTGTTCCTCGTGA
ACGGCCGGGACGTGCAGAACAACATCGTGGACGAGATCAAGTACCGCGAGGAAGTGTGCAACGACGAGGT
GGACCTGTACCTGCTGATGGACTGCAGCGGCAGCATCCGGCGGCACAACTGGGTCAACCATGCCGTGCCT
CTGGCCATGAAGCTGATCCAGCAGCTGAACCTGAACGACAACGCCATCCACCTGTACGCCAGCGTGTTCA
GCAACAACGCCAGAGAGATCATCAGACTGCACAGCGACGCCAGCAAGAACAAAGAGAAGGCCCTGATCAT
CATCAAGAGCCTGCTGAGCACCAACCTGCCCTACGGCAAGACCAACCTGGCCGATGCTCTGCTGCAAGTG
CGGAAGCACCTGAATGACCGGATCAACAGAGAGAACGCCAATCAGCTGGTCGTGATCCTGACCGACGGCA
TCCCCGACAGCATCCAGGACAGCCTGAAAGAGAGCCGGAAGCTGAGCGACCGGGGCGTGAAGATCGCCGT
GTTTGGCATCGGACAGGGCATCAACGTGGCCTTCAACCGGTTCCTCGTGGGCTGCCACCCTAGCGACGGC
AAGTGCAATCTGTACGCCGACAGCGCCTGGGAGAACGTGAAGAATGTGATCGGCCCTTTCATGAAGGCCG
TGTGCGTGGAAGTGGAAAAGACCGCCAGCTGCGGCGTGTGGGATGAGTGGTCCCCTTGCAGCGTGACCTG
CGGCAAGGGCACCAGAAGCCGGAAGAGAGAGATCCTGCACGAGGGCTGCACCAGCGAGCTGCAGGAACAG
TGCGAAGAGGAACGGTGCCTGCCCAAGAGGGAACCCCTGGATGTGCCCGACGAGCCCGAGGACGATCAGC
CTAGACCCAGAGGCGACAACTTCGCCGTGGAAAAGCCCAACGAGAACATCATCGACAACAACCCCCAGGA
ACCCAGCCCCAACCCCGAAGAGGGAAAGGGCGAGAACCCCAACGGCTTCGATCTGGACGAGAACCCTGAG
AACCCCCCCAACCCTCCCAATCCCCCTAACCCCCCAAATCCACCAAATCCTCCCAACCCTGACATCCCCG
AGCAGGAACCTAACATCCCTGAGGACAGCGAGAAAGAGGTGCCCAGCGACGTGCCCAAGAACCCCGAGGA
TGACCGGGAAGAGAACTTCGACATCCCCAAGAAGCCAGAGAACAAGCACGACAACCAGAACAACCTGCCT
AACGACAAGTCCGACCGGTACATCCCCTACAGCCCCCTGAGCCCCAAGGTGCTGGACAACGAGAGAAAGC
AGAGCGACCCCCAGAGCCAGGACAACAACGGCAACAGACACGTGCCAAACAGCGAGGACAGAGAGACACG
GCCCCACGGCCGGAACAACGAGAATCGGGCCTACAACCGGAAGCACAACAATGCCCCCAAGCACCCTGAG
CGGGAAGAACACGAAAAACCTGGCGCGCCGTCGACCTCCATCACGGCCTATAAGAGTGAGGGGGAGTCAG
CGGAGTTCTCCTTCCCACTCAACCTTGGAGAGGAAAGCCTGCAGGGAGAGTTGAGATGGAAGGCAGAGAA
GGCTCCTTCTTCCCAGTCCTGGATCACCTTCTCCCTAAAGAACCAAAAGGTGTCTGTGCAGAAGTCTACT
AGCAACCCCAAGTTCCAGCTGTCCGAAACGCTCCCACTCACCCTTCAGATACCCCAGGTCTCCCTTCAGT
TTGCTGGTTCTGGCAACCTGACCCTGACTCTGGACAGAGGGATACTGTATCAGGAAGTGAACCTGGTGGT
GATGAAAGTGACTCAGCCCGACAGCAACACTTTGACCTGTGAGGTGATGGGACCCACCTCACCCAAGATG
AGACTGATCTTGAAGCAGGAGAATCAGGAGGCCAGGGTCTCCAGGCAGGAGAAAGTGATTCAAGTGCAGG
CCCCTGAAGCAGGGGTGTGGCAATGTCTACTGAGTGAAGGTGAAGAGGTCAAGATGGACTCCAAGATCCA
GGTTTTATCCAAAGGGTTGAATTCCGGCGGCGGCTCCGGAGGCGGTACCGGTGGCGGCGACCTAGCCCCA
CAGATGCTTCGAGAACTCCAGGAGACTAATGCGGCGCTGCAAGACGTGAGAGAGCTCTTGCGACAGCAGG
TCAAGGAGATCACCTTCCTGAAGAATACGGTGATGGAATGTGACGCCTGCGGTCTAGACAGAAACCTGCC
TCCACTAGCACCTCTGGGCCCACACCCAGAAACGCTGGTGAAAGTAAAAGATGCTGAAGATCAGTTGGGT
GCACGAGTGGGTTACATCGAACTGGATCTCAACAGCGGTAAGATCCTTGAGAGTTTTCGCCCCGAAGAAC
GTTTTCCAATGATGAGCACTTTTAAAGTTCTGCTATGTGGCGCGGTATTATCCCGTATTGACGCCGGGCA
AGAGCAACTCGGTCGCCGCATACACTATTCTCAGAATGACTTGGTTGAGTACTCACCAGTCACAGAAAAG
CATCTTACGGATGGCATGACAGTAAGAGAATTATGCAGTGCTGCCATAACCATGAGTGATAACACTGCGG
CCAACTTACTTCTGACAACGATCGGAGGACCGAAGGAGCTAACCGCTTTTTTGCACAACATGGGGGATCA
TGTAACTCGCCTTGATCGTTGGGAACCGGAGCTGAATGAAGCCATACCAAACGACGAGCGTGACACCACG
ATGCCTGTAGCAATGGCAACAACGTTGCGCAAACTATTAACTGGCGAACTACTTACTCTAGCTTCCCGGC
AACAATTAATAGACTGGATGGAGGCGGATAAAGTTGCAGGACCACTTCTGCGCTCGGCCCTTCCGGCTGG
CTGGTTTATTGCTGATAAATCTGGAGCCGGTGAGCGTGGGTCTCGCGGTATCATTGCAGCACTGGGGCCA
GATGGTAAGCCCTCCCGTATCGTAGTTATCTACACGACGGGGAGTCAGGCAACTATGGATGAACGAAATA
GACAGATCGCTGAGATAGGTGCCTCACTGATTAAGCATTGGGGCCCTGACTACAAAGACCATGACGGTGA
TTATAAAGATCATGACATCGATTACAAGGATGACGATGACAAGGGCCCTCACCACCACCATCACCACTAA
TTAATTAAGGATCCCCCGACCTCGACCTCTGGCTAATAAAGGAAATTTATTTTCATTGCAATAGTGTGTT
GGAATTTTTTGTGTCTCTCACTCGGAAGGACATATGGGAGGGCAAATCATTTGGTCGAGATCCCTCGGAG
ATCTCTAGCTAGAGGATCGATCCCCGCCCCGGACGAACTAAACCTGACTACGACATCTCTGCCCCTTCTT
CGCGGGGCAGTGCATGTAATCCCTTCAGTTGGTTGGTACAACTTGCCAACTGGGCCCTGTTCCACATGTG
ACACGGGGGGGGACCAAACACAAAGGGGTTCTCTGACTGTAGTTGACATCCTTATAAATGGATGTGCACA
TTTGCCAACACTGAGTGGCTTTCATCCTGGAGCAGACTTTGCAGTCTGTGGACTGCAACACAACATTGCC
TTTATGTGTAACTCTTGGCTGAAGCTCTTACACCAATGCTGGGGGACATGTACCTCCCAGGGGCCCAGGA
AGACTACGGGAGGCTACACCAACGTCAATCAGAGGGGCCTGTGTAGCTACCGATAAGCGGACCCTCAAGA
GGGCATTAGCAATAGTGTTTATAAGGCCCCCTTGTTAACCCTAAACGGGTAGCATATGCTTCCCGGGTAG
TAGTATATACTATCCAGACTAACCCTAATTCAATAGCATATGTTACCCAACGGGAAGCATATGCTATCGA
ATTAGGGTTAGTAAAAGGGTCCTAAGGAACAGCGATATCTCCCACCCCATGAGCTGTCACGGTTTTATTT
ACATGGGGTCAGGATTCCACGAGGGTAGTGAACCATTTTAGTCACAAGGGCAGTGGCTGAAGATCAAGGA
GCGGGCAGTGAACTCTCCTGAATCTTCGCCTGCTTCTTCATTCTCCTTCGTTTAGCTAATAGAATAACTG
CTGAGTTGTGAACAGTAAGGTGTATGTGAGGTGCTCGAAAACAAGGTTTCAGGTGACGCCCCCAGAATAA
AATTTGGACGGGGGGTTCAGTGGTGGCATTGTGCTATGACACCAATATAACCCTCACAAACCCCTTGGGC
AATAAATACTAGTGTAGGAATGAAACATTCTGAATATCTTTAACAATAGAAATCCATGGGGTGGGGACAA
GCCGTAAAGACTGGATGTCCATCTCACACGAATTTATGGCTATGGGCAACACATAATCCTAGTGCAATAT
GATACTGGGGTTATTAAGATGTGTCCCAGGCAGGGACCAAGACAGGTGAACCATGTTGTTACACTCTATT
TGTAACAAGGGGAAAGAGAGTGGACGCCGACAGCAGCGGACTCCACTGGTTGTCTCTAACACCCCCGAAA
ATTAAACGGGGCTCCACGCCAATGGGGCCCATAAACAAAGACAAGTGGCCACTCTTTTTTTTGAAATTGT
GGAGTGGGGGCACGCGTCAGCCCCCACACGCCGCCCTGCGGTTTTGGACTGTAAAATAAGGGTGTAATAA
CTTGGCTGATTGTAACCCCGCTAACCACTGCGGTCAAACCACTTGCCCACAAAACCACTAATGGCACCCC
GGGGAATACCTGCATAAGTAGGTGGGCGGGCCAAGATAGGGGCGCGATTGCTGCGATCTGGAGGACAAAT
TACACACACTTGCGCCTGAGCGCCAAGCACAGGGTTGTTGGTCCTCATATTCACGAGGTCGCTGAGAGCA
CGGTGGGCTAATGTTGCCATGGGTAGCATATACTACCCAAATATCTGGATAGCATATGCTATCCTAATCT
ATATCTGGGTAGCATAGGCTATCCTAATCTATATCTGGGTAGCATATGCTATCCTAATCTATATCTGGGT
AGTATATGCTATCCTAATTTATATCTGGGTAGCATAGGCTATCCTAATCTATATCTGGGTAGCATATGCT
ATCCTAATCTATATCTGGGTAGTATATGCTATCCTAATCTGTATCCGGGTAGCATATGCTATCCTAATAG
AGATTAGGGTAGTATATGCTATCCTAATTTATATCTGGGTAGCATATACTACCCAAATATCTGGATAGCA
TATGCTATCCTAATCTATATCTGGGTAGCATATGCTATCCTAATCTATATCTGGGTAGCATAGGCTATCC
TAATCTATATCTGGGTAGCATATGCTATCCTAATCTATATCTGGGTAGTATATGCTATCCTAATTTATAT
CTGGGTAGCATAGGCTATCCTAATCTATATCTGGGTAGCATATGCTATCCTAATCTATATCTGGGTAGTA
TATGCTATCCTAATCTGTATCCGGGTAGCATATGCTATCCTCATGATAAGCTGTCAAACATGAGAATTTT
CTTGAAGACGAAAGGGCCTCGTGATACGCCTATTTTTATAGGTTAATGTCATGATAATAATGGTTTCTTA
GACGTCAGGTGGCACTTTTCGGGGAAATGTGCGCGGAACCCCTATTTGTTTATTTTTCTAAATACATTCA
AATATGTATCCGCTCATGAGACAATAACCCTGATAAATGCTTCAATAATATTGAAAAAGGAAGAGTATGA
GTATTCAACATTTCCGTGTCGCCCTTATTCCCTTTTTTGCGGCATTTTGCCTTCCTGTTTTTGCTCACCC
AGAAACGCTGGTGAAAGTAAAAGATGCTGAAGATCAGTTGGGTGCACGAGTGGGTTACATCGAACTGGAT
CTCAACAGCGGTAAGATCCTTGAGAGTTTTCGCCCCGAAGAACGTTTTCCAATGATGAGCACTTTTAAAG
TTCTGCTATGTGGCGCGGTATTATCCCGTGTTGACGCCGGGCAAGAGCAACTCGGTCGCCGCATACACTA
TTCTCAGAATGACTTGGTTGAGTACTCACCAGTCACAGAAAAGCATCTTACGGATGGCATGACAGTAAGA
GAATTATGCAGTGCTGCCATAACCATGAGTGATAACACTGCGGCCAACTTACTTCTGACAACGATCGGAG
GACCGAAGGAGCTAACCGCTTTTTTGCACAACATGGGGGATCATGTAACTCGCCTTGATCGTTGGGAACC
GGAGCTGAATGAAGCCATACCAAACGACGAGCGTGACACCACGATGCCTGCAGCAATGGCAACAACGTTG
CGCAAACTATTAACTGGCGAACTACTTACTCTAGCTTCCCGGCAACAATTAATAGACTGGATGGAGGCGG
ATAAAGTTGCAGGACCACTTCTGCGCTCGGCCCTTCCGGCTGGCTGGTTTATTGCTGATAAATCTGGAGC
CGGTGAGCGTGGGTCTCGCGGTATCATTGCAGCACTGGGGCCAGATGGTAAGCCCTCCCGTATCGTAGTT
ATCTACACGACGGGGAGTCAGGCAACTATGGATGAACGAAATAGACAGATCGCTGAGATAGGTGCCTCAC
TGATTAAGCATTGGTAACTGTCAGACCAAGTTTACTCATATATACTTTAGATTGATTTAAAACTTCATTT
TTAATTTAAAAGGATCTAGGTGAAGATCCTTTTTGATAATCTCATGACCAAAATCCCTTAACGTGAGTTT
TCGTTCCACTGAGCGTCAGACCCCGTAGAAAAGATCAAAGGATCTTCTTGAGATCCTTTTTTTCTGCGCG
TAATCTGCTGCTTGCAAACAAAAAAACCACCGCTACCAGCGGTGGTTTGTTTGCCGGATCAAGAGCTACC
AACTCTTTTTCCGAAGGTAACTGGCTTCAGCAGAGCGCAGATACCAAATACTGTTCTTCTAGTGTAGCCG
TAGTTAGGCCACCACTTCAAGAACTCTGTAGCACCGCCTACATACCTCGCTCTGCTAATCCTGTTACCAG
TGGCTGCTGCCAGTGGCGATAAGTCGTGTCTTACCGGGTTGGACTCAAGACGATAGTTACCGGATAAGGC
GCAGCGGTCGGGCTGAACGGGGGGTTCGTGCACACAGCCCAGCTTGGAGCGAACGACCTACACCGAACTG
AGATACCTACAGCGTGAGCTATGAGAAAGCGCCACGCTTCCCGAAGGGAGAAAGGCGGACAGGTATCCGG
TAAGCGGCAGGGTCGGAACAGGAGAGCGCACGAGGGAGCTTCCAGGGGGAAACGCCTGGTATCTTTATAG
TCCTGTCGGGTTTCGCCACCTCTGACTTGAGCGTCGATTTTTGTGATGCTCGTCAGGGGGGCGGAGCCTA
TGGAAAAACGCCAGCAACGCGGCCTTTTTACGGTTCCTGGCCTTTTGCTGGCCTTTTGCTCACATGTTCT
TTCCTGCGTTATCCCCTGATTCTGTGGATAACCGTATTACCGCCTTTGAGTGAGCTGATACCGCTCGCCG
CAGCCGAACGACCGAGCGCAGCGAGTCAGTGAGCGAGGAAGCGGAAGAGCGCCCAATACGCAAACCGCCT
CTCCCCGCGCGTTGGCCGATTCATTAATGCAGCTGGCACGACAGGTTTCCCGACTGGAAAGCGGGCAGTG
AGCGCAACGCAATTAATGTGAGTTAGCTCACTCATTAGGCACCCCAGGCTTTACACTTTATGCTTCCGGC
TCGTATGTTGTGTGGAATTGTGAGCGGATAACAATTTCACACAGGAAACAGCTATGACCATGATTACGCC
AAGCTCTAGCTAGAGGTCGACCAATTCTCATGTTTGACAGCTTATCATCGCAGATCCGGGCAACGTTGTT
GCCATTGCTGCAGGCGCAGAACTGGTAGGTATGGAAGATCTATACATTGAATCAATATTGGCAATTAGCC
ATATTAGTCATTGGTTATATAGCATAAATCAATATTGGCTATTGGCCATTGCATACGTTGTATCTATATC
ATAATATGTACATTTATATTGGCTCATGTCCAATATGACCGCCATGTTGACATTGATTATTGACTAGTTA
TTAATAGTAATCAATTACGGGGTCATTAGTTCATAGCCCATATATGGAGTTCCGCGTTACATAACTTACG
GTAAATGGCCCGCCTGGCTGACCGCCCAACGACCCCCGCCCATTGACGTCAATAATGACGTATGTTCCCA
TAGTAACGCCAATAGGGACTTTCCATTGACGTCAATGGGTGGAGTATTTACGGTAAACTGCCCACTTGGC
AGTACATCAAGTGTATCATATGCCAAGTCCGCCCCCTATTGACGTCAATGACGGTAAATGGCCCGCCTGG
CATTATGCCCAGTACATGACCTTACGGGACTTTCCTACTTGGCAGTACATCTACGTATTAGTCATCGCTA
TTACCATGGTGATGCGGTTTTGGCAGTACACCAATGGGCGTGGATAGCGGTTTGACTCACGGGGATTTCC
AAGTCTCCACCCCATTGACGTCAATGGGAGTTTGTTTTGGCACCAAAATCAACGGGACTTTCCAAAATGT
CGTAATAACCCCGCCCCGTTGACGCAAATGGGCGGTAGGCGTGTACGGTGGGAGGTCTATATAAGCAGAG
CTCGTTTAGTGAACCGTCAGATCCTCACTCTCTTCCGCATCGCTGTCTGCGAGGGCCAGCTGTTGGGCTC
GCGGTTGAGGACAAACTCTTCGCGGTCTTTCCAGTACTCTTGGATCGGAAACCCGTCGGCCTCCGAACGG
TACTCCGCCACCGAGGGACCTGAGCGAGTCCGCATCGACCGGATCGGAAAACCT
Features (pLannotate 1.2.2; 22 found; start..end, strand, type, name):
    184..273     +  intron         chimeric intron (fragment): chimera between introns from adenovirus and immunoglobulin heavy chain genes
    292..338     +  CDS            IgH signal sequence (fragment): signal sequence from the mouse immunoglobulin heavy chain variable region
    421..1911    +  CDS            TRAP (fragment): TRAP_PLAFA - Experimental evidence at protein level: Swiss-Prot protein existence level 1. From Plasmodium falciparum.
   1912..2472    +  CDS            Cd4 (fragment): CD4_RAT - Experimental evidence at protein level: Swiss-Prot protein existence level 1. Integral membrane glycoprotein that plays an essential role in the immune response and serves multiple functions in responses against both external and internal offenses. In T-cells, functions primarily as a coreceptor for MHC class II molecule:peptide complex. The antigens presented by class II peptides are derived from extracellular proteins while class I peptides are derived from cytosolic proteins. Interacts simultaneously with the T-cell receptor (TCR) and the MHC class II presented by antigen presenti
   2509..2676    +  CDS            COMP (fragment): COMP_HUMAN - Experimental evidence at protein level: Swiss-Prot protein existence level 1. May play a role in the structural integrity of cartilage via its interaction with other extracellular matrix proteins such as the collagens and fibronectin. Can mediate the interaction of chondrocytes with the cartilage extracellular matrix through interaction with cell surface integrin receptors. Could play a role in the pathogenesis of osteoarthritis. Potent suppressor of apoptosis in both primary chondrocytes and transformed cells. Suppresses apoptosis by blocking the activation of caspase-3 and by in
   2684..3471    +  CDS            bla(M) (fragment): β-lactamase lacking the signal sequence; bla(M); allows cytosolic expression of β-lactamase
   3478..3543    +  CDS            3xFLAG: three tandem FLAG® epitope tags, followed by an enterokinase cleavage site
   3605..3660    +  polyA_signal   β-globin poly(A) signal: rabbit β-globin polyadenylation signal (Gil and Proudfoot, 1987)
   4174..5855    -  rep_origin     oriP (fragment): Epstein-Barr virus oriP replication origin (Yates et al., 2000)
   5982..6086    +  promoter       AmpR promoter: bla
   6087..6947    +  CDS            AmpR: β-lactamase; bla; confers resistance to ampicillin, carbenicillin, and related antibiotics
   7118..7706    +  rep_origin     ori: high-copy-number ColE1/pMB1/pBR322/pUC origin of replication
   7889..7981    +  CDS            lacI (fragment): lac repressor; lacI; The lac repressor binds to the lac operator to inhibit transcription in E. coli. This inhibition can be relieved by adding lactose or isopropyl-β-D-thiogalactopyranoside (IPTG).
   7994..8015    +  protein_bind   CAP binding site: CAP binding activates transcription in the presence of cAMP. E. coli catabolite activator protein
   8030..8060    +  promoter       lac promoter: promoter for the E. coli lac operon
   8068..8084    +  protein_bind   lac operator: The lac repressor binds to the lac operator to inhibit transcription in E. coli. This inhibition can be relieved by adding lactose or isopropyl-β-D-thiogalactopyranoside (IPTG). lac repressor encoded by lacI
   8154..8170    +  promoter       tet promoter (fragment): E. coli promoter for tetracycline efflux protein gene
   8180..8205    -  CDS            bla(M) (fragment): β-lactamase lacking the signal sequence; bla(M); allows cytosolic expression of β-lactamase
   8379..8758    +  enhancer       CMV enhancer: human cytomegalovirus immediate early enhancer
   8760..8959    +  promoter       CMV promoter: human cytomegalovirus (CMV) immediate early promoter
   9027..9065    +  misc_feature   Ad SA (fragment): adenovirus major late transcript splice acceptor (Friedrich and Soriano, 1991)
   9098..153     -  CDS            PTP (fragment) (across the origin): TERM_ADE02 - Experimental evidence at protein level: Swiss-Prot protein existence level 1. Protein covalently bound to the viral DNA that acts as a primer for viral genomic replication by DNA strand displacement. Assembles on the viral origin of replication in an initiation complex with viral polymerase, DBP, host NFIA and host POU2F1/OCT1. During initiation, the polymerase covalently couples the first dCTP with Ser- 580 of pTP. The terminal protein stimulates the template activity over 20 fold compared to protein-free templates. Neo-synthesized viral genomes are linked to two preterminal prot
