>Addgene plasmid #111005 | TRAP-COMP-blac-flag-his | addgene full sequence | sequence record 224557 | Addgene NGS Result
CTCGAGAAAGGCGTCTAACCAGTCACAGTCGCAAGGTAGGCTGAGCACCGTGGCGGGCGGCAGCGGGTGG
CGGTCGGGGTTGTTTCTGGCGGAGGTGCTGCTGATGATGTAATTAAAGTAGGCGGTCTTGAGACGGCGGA
TGGTCGAGGTGAGGTGTGGCAGGCTTGAGATCCAGCTGTTGGGGTGAGTACTCCCTCTCAAAAGCGGGCA
TTACTTCTGCGCTAAGATTGTCAGTTTCCAAAAACGAGGAGGATTTGATATTCACCTGGCCCGATCTGGC
CATACACTTGAGTGACAATGACATCCACTTTGCCTTTCTCTCCACAGGTGTCCACTCCCAGGTCCAAGTT
TGCCACCATGGAGTTTCAGACCCAGGTACTCATGTCCCTGCTGCTCTGCATGTCTGGTGCGGCCGCCACA
ATGGCCCATCTGGGCAACGTGAAGTACCTCGTGATCGTGTTCCTGATCTTCTTCGACCTGTTCCTCGTGA
ACGGCCGGGACGTGCAGAACAACATCGTGGACGAGATCAAGTACCGCGAGGAAGTGTGCAACGACGAGGT
GGACCTGTACCTGCTGATGGACTGCAGCGGCAGCATCCGGCGGCACAACTGGGTCAACCATGCCGTGCCT
CTGGCCATGAAGCTGATCCAGCAGCTGAACCTGAACGACAACGCCATCCACCTGTACGCCAGCGTGTTCA
GCAACAACGCCAGAGAGATCATCAGACTGCACAGCGACGCCAGCAAGAACAAAGAGAAGGCCCTGATCAT
CATCAAGAGCCTGCTGAGCACCAACCTGCCCTACGGCAAGACCAACCTGGCCGATGCTCTGCTGCAAGTG
CGGAAGCACCTGAATGACCGGATCAACAGAGAGAACGCCAATCAGCTGGTCGTGATCCTGACCGACGGCA
TCCCCGACAGCATCCAGGACAGCCTGAAAGAGAGCCGGAAGCTGAGCGACCGGGGCGTGAAGATCGCCGT
GTTTGGCATCGGACAGGGCATCAACGTGGCCTTCAACCGGTTCCTCGTGGGCTGCCACCCTAGCGACGGC
AAGTGCAATCTGTACGCCGACAGCGCCTGGGAGAACGTGAAGAATGTGATCGGCCCTTTCATGAAGGCCG
TGTGCGTGGAAGTGGAAAAGACCGCCAGCTGCGGCGTGTGGGATGAGTGGTCCCCTTGCAGCGTGACCTG
CGGCAAGGGCACCAGAAGCCGGAAGAGAGAGATCCTGCACGAGGGCTGCACCAGCGAGCTGCAGGAACAG
TGCGAAGAGGAACGGTGCCTGCCCAAGAGGGAACCCCTGGATGTGCCCGACGAGCCCGAGGACGATCAGC
CTAGACCCAGAGGCGACAACTTCGCCGTGGAAAAGCCCAACGAGAACATCATCGACAACAACCCCCAGGA
ACCCAGCCCCAACCCCGAAGAGGGAAAGGGCGAGAACCCCAACGGCTTCGATCTGGACGAGAACCCTGAG
AACCCCCCCAACCCTCCCAATCCCCCTAACCCCCCAAATCCACCAAATCCTCCCAACCCTGACATCCCCG
AGCAGGAACCTAACATCCCTGAGGACAGCGAGAAAGAGGTGCCCAGCGACGTGCCCAAGAACCCCGAGGA
TGACCGGGAAGAGAACTTCGACATCCCCAAGAAGCCAGAGAACAAGCACGACAACCAGAACAACCTGCCT
AACGACAAGTCCGACCGGTACATCCCCTACAGCCCCCTGAGCCCCAAGGTGCTGGACAACGAGAGAAAGC
AGAGCGACCCCCAGAGCCAGGACAACAACGGCAACAGACACGTGCCAAACAGCGAGGACAGAGAGACACG
GCCCCACGGCCGGAACAACGAGAATCGGGCCTACAACCGGAAGCACAACAATGCCCCCAAGCACCCTGAG
CGGGAAGAACACGAAAAACCTGGCGCGCCGTCGACCTCCATCACGGCCTATAAGAGTGAGGGGGAGTCAG
CGGAGTTCTCCTTCCCACTCAACCTTGGAGAGGAAAGCCTGCAGGGAGAGTTGAGATGGAAGGCAGAGAA
GGCTCCTTCTTCCCAGTCCTGGATCACCTTCTCCCTAAAGAACCAAAAGGTGTCTGTGCAGAAGTCTACT
AGCAACCCCAAGTTCCAGCTGTCCGAAACGCTCCCACTCACCCTTCAGATACCCCAGGTCTCCCTTCAGT
TTGCTGGTTCTGGCAACCTGACCCTGACTCTGGACAGAGGGATACTGTATCAGGAAGTGAACCTGGTGGT
GATGAAAGTGACTCAGCCCGACAGCAACACTTTGACCTGTGAGGTGATGGGACCCACCTCACCCAAGATG
AGACTGATCTTGAAGCAGGAGAATCAGGAGGCCAGGGTCTCCAGGCAGGAGAAAGTGATTCAAGTGCAGG
CCCCTGAAGCAGGGGTGTGGCAATGTCTACTGAGTGAAGGTGAAGAGGTCAAGATGGACTCCAAGATCCA
GGTTTTATCCAAAGGGTTGAATTCCGGCGGCGGCTCCGGAGGCGGTACCGGTGGCGGCGACCTAGCCCCA
CAGATGCTTCGAGAACTCCAGGAGACTAATGCGGCGCTGCAAGACGTGAGAGAGCTCTTGCGACAGCAGG
TCAAGGAGATCACCTTCCTGAAGAATACGGTGATGGAATGTGACGCCTGCGGTCTAGACAGAAACCTGCC
TCCACTAGCACCTCTGGGCCCACACCCAGAAACGCTGGTGAAAGTAAAAGATGCTGAAGATCAGTTGGGT
GCACGAGTGGGTTACATCGAACTGGATCTCAACAGCGGTAAGATCCTTGAGAGTTTTCGCCCCGAAGAAC
GTTTTCCAATGATGAGCACTTTTAAAGTTCTGCTATGTGGCGCGGTATTATCCCGTATTGACGCCGGGCA
AGAGCAACTCGGTCGCCGCATACACTATTCTCAGAATGACTTGGTTGAGTACTCACCAGTCACAGAAAAG
CATCTTACGGATGGCATGACAGTAAGAGAATTATGCAGTGCTGCCATAACCATGAGTGATAACACTGCGG
CCAACTTACTTCTGACAACGATCGGAGGACCGAAGGAGCTAACCGCTTTTTTGCACAACATGGGGGATCA
TGTAACTCGCCTTGATCGTTGGGAACCGGAGCTGAATGAAGCCATACCAAACGACGAGCGTGACACCACG
ATGCCTGTAGCAATGGCAACAACGTTGCGCAAACTATTAACTGGCGAACTACTTACTCTAGCTTCCCGGC
AACAATTAATAGACTGGATGGAGGCGGATAAAGTTGCAGGACCACTTCTGCGCTCGGCCCTTCCGGCTGG
CTGGTTTATTGCTGATAAATCTGGAGCCGGTGAGCGTGGGTCTCGCGGTATCATTGCAGCACTGGGGCCA
GATGGTAAGCCCTCCCGTATCGTAGTTATCTACACGACGGGGAGTCAGGCAACTATGGATGAACGAAATA
GACAGATCGCTGAGATAGGTGCCTCACTGATTAAGCATTGGGGCCCTGACTACAAAGACCATGACGGTGA
TTATAAAGATCATGACATCGATTACAAGGATGACGATGACAAGGGCCCTCACCACCACCATCACCACTAA
TAATAAGGATCCCCCGACCTCGACCTCTGGCTAATAAAGGAAATTTATTTTCATTGCAATAGTGTGTTGG
AATTTTTTGTGTCTCTCACTCGGAAGGACATATGGGAGGGCAAATCATTTGGTCGAGATCCCTCGGAGAT
CTCTAGCTAGAGGATCGATCCCCGCCCCGGACGAACTAAACCTGACTACGACATCTCTGCCCCTTCTTCG
CGGGGCAGTGCATGTAATCCCTTCAGTTGGTTGGTACAACTTGCCAACTGGGCCCTGTTCCACATGTGAC
ACGGGGGGGGACCAAACACAAAGGGGTTCTCTGACTGTAGTTGACATCCTTATAAATGGATGTGCACATT
TGCCAACACTGAGTGGCTTTCATCCTGGAGCAGACTTTGCAGTCTGTGGACTGCAACACAACATTGCCTT
TATGTGTAACTCTTGGCTGAAGCTCTTACACCAATGCTGGGGGACATGTACCTCCCAGGGGCCCAGGAAG
ACTACGGGAGGCTACACCAACGTCAATCAGAGGGGCCTGTGTAGCTACCGATAAGCGGACCCTCAAGAGG
GCATTAGCAATAGTGTTTATAAGGCCCCCTTGTTAACCCTAAACGGGTAGCATATGCTTCCCGGGTAGTA
GTATATACTATCCAGACTAACCCTAATTCAATAGCATATGTTACCCAACGGGAAGCATATGCTATCGAAT
TAGGGTTAGTAAAAGGGTCCTAAGGAACAGCGATATCTCCCACCCCATGAGCTGTCACGGTTTTATTTAC
ATGGGGTCAGGATTCCACGAGGGTAGTGAACCATTTTAGTCACAAGGGCAGTGGCTGAAGATCAAGGAGC
GGGCAGTGAACTCTCCTGAATCTTCGCCTGCTTCTTCATTCTCCTTCGTTTAGCTAATAGAATAACTGCT
GAGTTGTGAACAGTAAGGTGTATGTGAGGTGCTCGAAAACAAGGTTTCAGGTGACGCCCCCAGAATAAAA
TTTGGACGGGGGGTTCAGTGGTGGCATTGTGCTATGACACCAATATAACCCTCACAAACCCCTTGGGCAA
TAAATACTAGTGTAGGAATGAAACATTCTGAATATCTTTAACAATAGAAATCCATGGGGTGGGGACAAGC
CGTAAAGACTGGATGTCCATCTCACACGAATTTATGGCTATGGGCAACACATAATCCTAGTGCAATATGA
TACTGGGGTTATTAAGATGTGTCCCAGGCAGGGACCAAGACAGGTGAACCATGTTGTTACACTCTATTTG
TAACAAGGGGAAAGAGAGTGGACGCCGACAGCAGCGGACTCCACTGGTTGTCTCTAACACCCCCGAAAAT
TAAACGGGGCTCCACGCCAATGGGGCCCATAAACAAAGACAAGTGGCCACTCTTTTTTTTGAAATTGTGG
AGTGGGGGCACGCGTCAGCCCCCACACGCCGCCCTGCGGTTTTGGACTGTAAAATAAGGGTGTAATAACT
TGGCTGATTGTAACCCCGCTAACCACTGCGGTCAAACCACTTGCCCACAAAACCACTAATGGCACCCCGG
GGAATACCTGCATAAGTAGGTGGGCGGGCCAAGATAGGGGCGCGATTGCTGCGATCTGGAGGACAAATTA
CACACACTTGCGCCTGAGCGCCAAGCACAGGGTTGTTGGTCCTCATATTCACGAGGTCGCTGAGAGCACG
GTGGGCTAATGTTGCCATGGGTAGCATATACTACCCAAATATCTGGATAGCATATGCTATCCTAATCTAT
ATCTGGGTAGCATAGGCTATCCTAATCTATATCTGGGTAGCATATGCTATCCTAATCTATATCTGGGTAG
TATATGCTATCCTAATTTATATCTGGGTAGCATAGGCTATCCTAATCTATATCTGGGTAGCATATGCTAT
CCTAATCTATATCTGGGTAGTATATGCTATCCTAATCTGTATCCGGGTAGCATATGCTATCCTAATAGAG
ATTAGGGTAGTATATGCTATCCTAATTTATATCTGGGTAGCATATACTACCCAAATATCTGGATAGCATA
TGCTATCCTAATCTATATCTGGGTAGCATATGCTATCCTAATCTATATCTGGGTAGCATAGGCTATCCTA
ATCTATATCTGGGTAGCATATGCTATCCTAATCTATATCTGGGTAGTATATGCTATCCTAATTTATATCT
GGGTAGCATAGGCTATCCTAATCTATATCTGGGTAGCATATGCTATCCTAATCTATATCTGGGTAGTATA
TGCTATCCTAATCTGTATCCGGGTAGCATATGCTATCCTCATGATAAGCTGTCAAACATGAGAATTTTCT
TGAAGACGAAAGGGCCTCGTGATACGCCTATTTTTATAGGTTAATGTCATGATAATAATGGTTTCTTAGA
CGTCAGGTGGCACTTTTCGGGGAAATGTGCGCGGAACCCCTATTTGTTTATTTTTCTAAATACATTCAAA
TATGTATCCGCTCATGAGACAATAACCCTGATAAATGCTTCAATAATATTGAAAAAGGAAGAGTATGAGT
ATTCAACATTTCCGTGTCGCCCTTATTCCCTTTTTTGCGGCATTTTGCCTTCCTGTTTTTGCTCACCCAG
AAACGCTGGTGAAAGTAAAAGATGCTGAAGATCAGTTGGGTGCACGAGTGGGTTACATCGAACTGGATCT
CAACAGCGGTAAGATCCTTGAGAGTTTTCGCCCCGAAGAACGTTTTCCAATGATGAGCACTTTTAAAGTT
CTGCTATGTGGCGCGGTATTATCCCGTGTTGACGCCGGGCAAGAGCAACTCGGTCGCCGCATACACTATT
CTCAGAATGACTTGGTTGAGTACTCACCAGTCACAGAAAAGCATCTTACGGATGGCATGACAGTAAGAGA
ATTATGCAGTGCTGCCATAACCATGAGTGATAACACTGCGGCCAACTTACTTCTGACAACGATCGGAGGA
CCGAAGGAGCTAACCGCTTTTTTGCACAACATGGGGGATCATGTAACTCGCCTTGATCGTTGGGAACCGG
AGCTGAATGAAGCCATACCAAACGACGAGCGTGACACCACGATGCCTGCAGCAATGGCAACAACGTTGCG
CAAACTATTAACTGGCGAACTACTTACTCTAGCTTCCCGGCAACAATTAATAGACTGGATGGAGGCGGAT
AAAGTTGCAGGACCACTTCTGCGCTCGGCCCTTCCGGCTGGCTGGTTTATTGCTGATAAATCTGGAGCCG
GTGAGCGTGGGTCTCGCGGTATCATTGCAGCACTGGGGCCAGATGGTAAGCCCTCCCGTATCGTAGTTAT
CTACACGACGGGGAGTCAGGCAACTATGGATGAACGAAATAGACAGATCGCTGAGATAGGTGCCTCACTG
ATTAAGCATTGGTAACTGTCAGACCAAGTTTACTCATATATACTTTAGATTGATTTAAAACTTCATTTTT
AATTTAAAAGGATCTAGGTGAAGATCCTTTTTGATAATCTCATGACCAAAATCCCTTAACGTGAGTTTTC
GTTCCACTGAGCGTCAGACCCCGTAGAAAAGATCAAAGGATCTTCTTGAGATCCTTTTTTTCTGCGCGTA
ATCTGCTGCTTGCAAACAAAAAAACCACCGCTACCAGCGGTGGTTTGTTTGCCGGATCAAGAGCTACCAA
CTCTTTTTCCGAAGGTAACTGGCTTCAGCAGAGCGCAGATACCAAATACTGTTCTTCTAGTGTAGCCGTA
GTTAGGCCACCACTTCAAGAACTCTGTAGCACCGCCTACATACCTCGCTCTGCTAATCCTGTTACCAGTG
GCTGCTGCCAGTGGCGATAAGTCGTGTCTTACCGGGTTGGACTCAAGACGATAGTTACCGGATAAGGCGC
AGCGGTCGGGCTGAACGGGGGGTTCGTGCACACAGCCCAGCTTGGAGCGAACGACCTACACCGAACTGAG
ATACCTACAGCGTGAGCTATGAGAAAGCGCCACGCTTCCCGAAGGGAGAAAGGCGGACAGGTATCCGGTA
AGCGGCAGGGTCGGAACAGGAGAGCGCACGAGGGAGCTTCCAGGGGGAAACGCCTGGTATCTTTATAGTC
CTGTCGGGTTTCGCCACCTCTGACTTGAGCGTCGATTTTTGTGATGCTCGTCAGGGGGGCGGAGCCTATG
GAAAAACGCCAGCAACGCGGCCTTTTTACGGTTCCTGGCCTTTTGCTGGCCTTTTGCTCACATGTTCTTT
CCTGCGTTATCCCCTGATTCTGTGGATAACCGTATTACCGCCTTTGAGTGAGCTGATACCGCTCGCCGCA
GCCGAACGACCGAGCGCAGCGAGTCAGTGAGCGAGGAAGCGGAAGAGCGCCCAATACGCAAACCGCCTCT
CCCCGCGCGTTGGCCGATTCATTAATGCAGCTGGCACGACAGGTTTCCCGACTGGAAAGCGGGCAGTGAG
CGCAACGCAATTAATGTGAGTTAGCTCACTCATTAGGCACCCCAGGCTTTACACTTTATGCTTCCGGCTC
GTATGTTGTGTGGAATTGTGAGCGGATAACAATTTCACACAGGAAACAGCTATGACCATGATTACGCCAA
GCTCTAGCTAGAGGTCGACCAATTCTCATGTTTGACAGCTTATCATCGCAGATCCGGGCAACGTTGTTGC
CATTGCTGCAGGCGCAGAACTGGTAGGTATGGAAGATCTATACATTGAATCAATATTGGCAATTAGCCAT
ATTAGTCATTGGTTATATAGCATAAATCAATATTGGCTATTGGCCATTGCATACGTTGTATCTATATCAT
AATATGTACATTTATATTGGCTCATGTCCAATATGACCGCCATGTTGACATTGATTATTGACTAGTTATT
AATAGTAATCAATTACGGGGTCATTAGTTCATAGCCCATATATGGAGTTCCGCGTTACATAACTTACGGT
AAATGGCCCGCCTGGCTGACCGCCCAACGACCCCCGCCCATTGACGTCAATAATGACGTATGTTCCCATA
GTAACGCCAATAGGGACTTTCCATTGACGTCAATGGGTGGAGTATTTACGGTAAACTGCCCACTTGGCAG
TACATCAAGTGTATCATATGCCAAGTCCGCCCCCTATTGACGTCAATGACGGTAAATGGCCCGCCTGGCA
TTATGCCCAGTACATGACCTTACGGGACTTTCCTACTTGGCAGTACATCTACGTATTAGTCATCGCTATT
ACCATGGTGATGCGGTTTTGGCAGTACACCAATGGGCGTGGATAGCGGTTTGACTCACGGGGATTTCCAA
GTCTCCACCCCATTGACGTCAATGGGAGTTTGTTTTGGCACCAAAATCAACGGGACTTTCCAAAATGTCG
TAATAACCCCGCCCCGTTGACGCAAATGGGCGGTAGGCGTGTACGGTGGGAGGTCTATATAAGCAGAGCT
CGTTTAGTGAACCGTCAGATCCTCACTCTCTTCCGCATCGCTGTCTGCGAGGGCCAGCTGTTGGGCTCGC
GGTTGAGGACAAACTCTTCGCGGTCTTTCCAGTACTCTTGGATCGGAAACCCGTCGGCCTCCGAACGGTA
CTCCGCCACCGAGGGACCTGAGCGAGTCCGCATCGACCGGATCGGAAAACCT
Features (pLannotate 1.2.2; 22 found; start..end, strand, type, name):
    184..273     +  intron         chimeric intron (fragment): chimera between introns from adenovirus and immunoglobulin heavy chain genes
    292..338     +  CDS            IgH signal sequence (fragment): signal sequence from the mouse immunoglobulin heavy chain variable region
    421..1911    +  CDS            TRAP (fragment): TRAP_PLAFA - Experimental evidence at protein level: Swiss-Prot protein existence level 1. From Plasmodium falciparum.
   1912..2472    +  CDS            Cd4 (fragment): CD4_RAT - Experimental evidence at protein level: Swiss-Prot protein existence level 1. Integral membrane glycoprotein that plays an essential role in the immune response and serves multiple functions in responses against both external and internal offenses. In T-cells, functions primarily as a coreceptor for MHC class II molecule:peptide complex. The antigens presented by class II peptides are derived from extracellular proteins while class I peptides are derived from cytosolic proteins. Interacts simultaneously with the T-cell receptor (TCR) and the MHC class II presented by antigen presenti
   2509..2676    +  CDS            COMP (fragment): COMP_HUMAN - Experimental evidence at protein level: Swiss-Prot protein existence level 1. May play a role in the structural integrity of cartilage via its interaction with other extracellular matrix proteins such as the collagens and fibronectin. Can mediate the interaction of chondrocytes with the cartilage extracellular matrix through interaction with cell surface integrin receptors. Could play a role in the pathogenesis of osteoarthritis. Potent suppressor of apoptosis in both primary chondrocytes and transformed cells. Suppresses apoptosis by blocking the activation of caspase-3 and by in
   2684..3471    +  CDS            bla(M) (fragment): β-lactamase lacking the signal sequence; bla(M); allows cytosolic expression of β-lactamase
   3478..3543    +  CDS            3xFLAG: three tandem FLAG® epitope tags, followed by an enterokinase cleavage site
   3603..3658    +  polyA_signal   β-globin poly(A) signal: rabbit β-globin polyadenylation signal (Gil and Proudfoot, 1987)
   4172..5853    -  rep_origin     oriP (fragment): Epstein-Barr virus oriP replication origin (Yates et al., 2000)
   5980..6084    +  promoter       AmpR promoter: bla
   6085..6945    +  CDS            AmpR: β-lactamase; bla; confers resistance to ampicillin, carbenicillin, and related antibiotics
   7116..7704    +  rep_origin     ori: high-copy-number ColE1/pMB1/pBR322/pUC origin of replication
   7887..7979    +  CDS            lacI (fragment): lac repressor; lacI; The lac repressor binds to the lac operator to inhibit transcription in E. coli. This inhibition can be relieved by adding lactose or isopropyl-β-D-thiogalactopyranoside (IPTG).
   7992..8013    +  protein_bind   CAP binding site: CAP binding activates transcription in the presence of cAMP. E. coli catabolite activator protein
   8028..8058    +  promoter       lac promoter: promoter for the E. coli lac operon
   8066..8082    +  protein_bind   lac operator: The lac repressor binds to the lac operator to inhibit transcription in E. coli. This inhibition can be relieved by adding lactose or isopropyl-β-D-thiogalactopyranoside (IPTG). lac repressor encoded by lacI
   8152..8168    +  promoter       tet promoter (fragment): E. coli promoter for tetracycline efflux protein gene
   8178..8203    -  CDS            bla(M) (fragment): β-lactamase lacking the signal sequence; bla(M); allows cytosolic expression of β-lactamase
   8377..8756    +  enhancer       CMV enhancer: human cytomegalovirus immediate early enhancer
   8758..8957    +  promoter       CMV promoter: human cytomegalovirus (CMV) immediate early promoter
   9025..9063    +  misc_feature   Ad SA (fragment): adenovirus major late transcript splice acceptor (Friedrich and Soriano, 1991)
   9096..153     -  CDS            PTP (fragment) (across the origin): TERM_ADE02 - Experimental evidence at protein level: Swiss-Prot protein existence level 1. Protein covalently bound to the viral DNA that acts as a primer for viral genomic replication by DNA strand displacement. Assembles on the viral origin of replication in an initiation complex with viral polymerase, DBP, host NFIA and host POU2F1/OCT1. During initiation, the polymerase covalently couples the first dCTP with Ser- 580 of pTP. The terminal protein stimulates the template activity over 20 fold compared to protein-free templates. Neo-synthesized viral genomes are linked to two preterminal prot
