[The description below was written by a language model from this plasmid's Addgene catalogue record and pLannotate feature annotations shown in this document.]
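Description:
TRAP-COMP-blac-flag-his is a mammalian expression plasmid built on the pTT3 backbone for secreting a pentameric, enzyme-tagged form of the Plasmodium falciparum sporozoite protein TRAP (thrombospondin-related anonymous protein, also called SSP2). It is propagated in E. coli through a high-copy ColE1/pUC-type origin with ampicillin selection. It also carries an Epstein-Barr virus oriP fragment, which allows episomal maintenance in cells that supply EBNA1. No mammalian selection marker is annotated, which fits transient transfection use.

Transcription is driven by the CMV enhancer and promoter, followed by adenovirus-derived leader and splice elements and a chimeric intron, and ends at a rabbit β-globin polyadenylation signal. The open reading frame begins with a mouse immunoglobulin heavy-chain signal peptide supplied by the vector. The synthetic 1,491 bp TRAP ectodomain is inserted between retained NotI and AscI sites, and the depositor notes that it still includes its endogenous signal peptide as well. All NXT/S sequons are changed to NXA, so the parasite protein is not given N-linked glycans by the mammalian secretory pathway.

Downstream, in frame, come rat Cd4 domains 3 and 4, the pentamerising coiled-coil segment of cartilage oligomeric matrix protein (COMP), a β-lactamase lacking its own signal sequence, a triple FLAG tag and a 6xHis tag. The His tag is listed in the catalogue but not picked up by the annotation. Pentamerisation raises binding avidity, and β-lactamase can serve as an enzymatic reporter, so the product suits use as a multivalent probe for detecting weak extracellular protein interactions. This matches the associated study of sporozoite membrane protein interactions. The depositor and sequencing-derived records differ by only two nucleotides and have the same annotation.
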