Addgene plasmid #111005: TRAP-COMP-blac-flag-his
Purpose: Expresses pentamerised full-length protein ectodomain with no N-linked glycans in mammalian cells. Contains a C-terminal rat Cd4 d3+4 tag, COMP pentamerisation domain, flag- and 6xHis tags.
Depositing lab: Gavin Wright. Depositing organization: Wellcome Sanger Institute. Publication: Systematic Identification of Plasmodium Falciparum Sporozoite Membrane Protein Interactions Reveals an Essential Role for the p24 Complex in Host Infection. Knockel J, Dundas K, Yang ASP, Galaway F, Metcalf T, Gemert GV, Sauerwein RW, Rayner JC, Billker O, Wright GJ. Mol Cell Proteomics. 2021;20:100038. doi: 10.1074/mcp.RA120.002432. Epub 2021 Jan 27. PubMed 33515807.
Backbone
  Vector backbone: pTT3
  Backbone manufacturer: pTT3 was obtained from Yves Durocher, National Research Council of Canada-Biotechnology Research Institute
  Backbone size w/o insert (bp): 7661
  Vector type: Mammalian Expression
Growth in bacteria
  Bacterial resistance: Ampicillin, 100 μg/mL
  Growth temperature: 37°C
  Growth strain: DH5alpha
  Copy number: Unknown
Gene/Insert
  Gene/Insert name: thrombospondin-related anonymous protein (TRAP) (alt names: PF3D7_1335900; SSP2)
  Species: Synthetic
  Insert size (bp): 1491
  Mutation: All NXT/S sites mutated to NXA, where X is any amino acid except Proline
  Entrez Gene: TRAP (a.k.a. PF13_0201, SSP-2, SSP2)
  Promoter: CMV
  Tag / fusion protein: Exogenous signal peptide of mouse origin (N terminal on insert); rat Cd4d3+4, beta-lactamase, triple FLAG tag, 6xHis tag (C terminal on insert)
  Cloning method: Restriction Enzyme; 5′ cloning site Not1 (not destroyed); 3′ cloning site Asc1 (not destroyed)
Terms and licenses: Academic/Nonprofit Terms; Industry Terms: Not Available to Industry
Depositor comments: contains endogenous signal peptide additionally to the exogenous mouse signal peptide which is part of the vector backbone
How to cite: TRAP-COMP-blac-flag-his was a gift from Gavin Wright (Addgene plasmid # 111005 ; http://n2t.net/addgene:111005 ; RRID:Addgene_111005)
